Addgene plasmid #209784: pAAV-cTNT-Cre-miR122 TS
Purpose: Expresses Cre by the specific cTNT promoter and incorporation of the miR122 target sequences (miR122TS) into the 3’ untranslated region (3’ UTR)
Depositing lab: Yuxuan Guo. Depositing organization: Peking University Health Science Center. Publication: MicroRNA-122-Mediated Liver Detargeting Enhances the Tissue Specificity of Cardiac Genome Editing. Yang L, Liu Z, Chen G, Chen Z, Guo C, Ji X, Cui Q, Sun Y, Hu X, Zheng Y, Li Y, Gao F, Chen L, Zhou P, Pu WT, Guo Y. Circulation. 2024 May 28;149(22):1778-1781. doi: 10.1161/CIRCULATIONAHA.123.065438. Epub 2024 May 28. PubMed 38805581.
Backbone
  Vector backbone: AAV-cTNT-Cre
  Backbone size w/o insert (bp): 5238
  Total vector size (bp): 5331
  Vector type: AAV
Growth in bacteria
  Bacterial resistance: Ampicillin, 100 μg/mL
  Growth temperature: 37°C
  Growth strain: NEB Stable
  Copy number: High Copy
Gene/Insert
  Gene/Insert name: miR122 ts (alt name: miR122 TS)
  Species: Synthetic
  Insert size (bp): 87
  Promoter: cTNT
  Cloning method: Gibson Cloning
  Sequencing primers: 5′ aatgctgtgtccctggtgatga; 3′ tctattgggaaccaagctgg
Terms and licenses: Academic/Nonprofit Terms; Industry Terms: Not Available to Industry
Depositor comments: Please visit https://www.biorxiv.org/content/10.1101/2023.06.29.546982v1 for bioRxiv preprint.
How to cite: pAAV-cTNT-Cre-miR122 TS was a gift from Yuxuan Guo (Addgene plasmid # 209784 ; http://n2t.net/addgene:209784 ; RRID:Addgene_209784)
