[The description below was written by a language model from this plasmid's Addgene catalogue record and pLannotate feature annotations shown in this document.]
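Description:
pAAV-cTNT-Cre-miR122 TS is a 5.3 kb adeno-associated virus transfer plasmid designed to deliver Cre recombinase to cardiomyocytes while suppressing unwanted expression in the liver. It is maintained in E. coli through a high-copy ColE1/pUC-type origin with ampicillin selection (β-lactamase under its own promoter), and it also carries an f1 phage origin along with small remnants of the pBR322 bom and rop regions. The expression cassette is flanked by AAV2 inverted terminal repeats, which direct replication and packaging of the intervening DNA into AAV particles. The annotation detects the downstream ITR in full but only two short fragments of the upstream one, which may reflect the difficulty of sequencing and annotating these structured repeats rather than a true truncation.

Within the ITRs, the record states that the cardiac troponin T (cTNT) promoter drives expression. The promoter itself is not annotated in the feature table, but it presumably lies in the unannotated stretch between the upstream ITR and a chimeric β-globin/immunoglobulin intron that enhances transcript processing. A short T7 promoter precedes the Cre coding sequence from bacteriophage P1, and the cassette ends in the human growth hormone polyadenylation signal. The defining modification is an 87 bp synthetic insert of miR-122 target sites added by Gibson cloning to the 3′ UTR. It is also unannotated, but is consistent with the gap between Cre and the poly(A) signal. Because miR-122 is abundant in hepatocytes, transcripts bearing these sites are repressed there, adding post-transcriptional liver detargeting to the promoter's transcriptional specificity. The construct is intended for AAV-mediated, heart-selective recombination of loxP-flanked alleles or reporters, in the context of improving the tissue specificity of cardiac genome editing.
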