Features (pLannotate 1.2.2; 14 found; start..end, strand, type, name):
    284..333     -  misc_feature   bom (fragment): basis of mobility region from pBR322
    435..470     -  CDS            rop (fragment): Rop protein, which maintains plasmids at low copy number; rop
    565..669     +  promoter       AmpR promoter: bla
    670..1530    +  CDS            AmpR: β-lactamase; bla; confers resistance to ampicillin, carbenicillin, and related antibiotics
   1701..2289    +  rep_origin     ori: high-copy-number ColE1/pMB1/pBR322/pUC origin of replication
   2362..2389    +  repeat_region  AAV2 ITR (fragment): inverted terminal repeat of adeno-associated virus serotype 2 inverted
   2418..2445    +  repeat_region  AAV2 ITR (fragment): inverted terminal repeat of adeno-associated virus serotype 2 inverted
   3041..3173    +  intron         chimeric intron: chimera between introns from human β-globin and immunoglobulin heavy chain genes
   3218..3236    +  promoter       T7 promoter: promoter for bacteriophage T7 RNA polymerase
   3269..4294    +  CDS            cre: RECR_BPP1 - Experimental evidence at protein level: Swiss-Prot protein existence level 1. Catalyzes site-specific recombination between two 34-base- pair LOXP sites. Its role is to maintain the phage genome as a monomeric unit-copy plasmid in the lysogenic state. From Escherichia phage P1 (Bacteriophage P1).
   4428..4904    +  polyA_signal   hGH poly(A) signal: human growth hormone polyadenylation signal
   4944..5084    +  repeat_region  AAV2 ITR: inverted terminal repeat of adeno-associated virus serotype 2 inverted
   5089..5140    -  misc_feature   bom (fragment): basis of mobility region from pBR322
   5159..283     +  rep_origin     f1 ori (across the origin) (sequence partly withheld): f1 bacteriophage origin of replication; arrow indicates direction of (+) strand synthesis
>Addgene plasmid #209784 | pAAV-cTNT-Cre-miR122 TS | addgene full sequence | sequence record 415446 | Addgene NGS Result
[93 nt withheld, positions 1-93]
CCTTTGACGTTGGAGTCCACGTTCTTT
[37 nt withheld, positions 121-157]
ACTCTATCTCGGGCTATTCTTTTGATTTATAAGGGATTTTGCCGATTTCGGTCTATTGGTTAAAAAATGA
GCTGATTTAACAAAAATTTAACGCGAATTTTAACAAAATATTAACGTTTACAATTTTATGGTGCACTCTC
AGTACAATCTGCTCTGATGCCGCATAGTTAAGCCAGCCCCGACACCCGCCAACACCCGCTGACGCGCCCT
GACGGGCTTGTCTGCTCCCGGCATCCGCTTACAGACAAGCTGTGACCGTCTCCGGGAGCTGCATGTGTCA
GAGGTTTTCACCGTCATCACCGAAACGCGCGAGACGAAAGGGCCTCGTGATACGCCTATTTTTATAGGTT
AATGTCATGATAATAATGGTTTCTTAGACGTCAGGTGGCACTTTTCGGGGAAATGTGCGCGGAACCCCTA
TTTGTTTATTTTTCTAAATACATTCAAATATGTATCCGCTCATGAGACAATAACCCTGATAAATGCTTCA
ATAATATTGAAAAAGGAAGAGTATGAGTATTCAACATTTCCGTGTCGCCCTTATTCCCTTTTTTGCGGCA
TTTTGCCTTCCTGTTTTTGCTCACCCAGAAACGCTGGTGAAAGTAAAAGATGCTGAAGATCAGTTGGGTG
CACGAGTGGGTTACATCGAACTGGATCTCAACAGCGGTAAGATCCTTGAGAGTTTTCGCCCCGAAGAACG
TTTTCCAATGATGAGCACTTTTAAAGTTCTGCTATGTGGCGCGGTATTATCCCGTATTGACGCCGGGCAA
GAGCAACTCGGTCGCCGCATACACTATTCTCAGAATGACTTGGTTGAGTACTCACCAGTCACAGAAAAGC
ATCTTACGGATGGCATGACAGTAAGAGAATTATGCAGTGCTGCCATAACCATGAGTGATAACACTGCGGC
CAACTTACTTCTGACAACGATCGGAGGACCGAAGGAGCTAACCGCTTTTTTGCACAACATGGGGGATCAT
GTAACTCGCCTTGATCGTTGGGAACCGGAGCTGAATGAAGCCATACCAAACGACGAGCGTGACACCACGA
TGCCTGTAGCAATGGCAACAACGTTGCGCAAACTATTAACTGGCGAACTACTTACTCTAGCTTCCCGGCA
ACAATTAATAGACTGGATGGAGGCGGATAAAGTTGCAGGACCACTTCTGCGCTCGGCCCTTCCGGCTGGC
TGGTTTATTGCTGATAAATCTGGAGCCGGTGAGCGTGGGTCTCGCGGTATCATTGCAGCACTGGGGCCAG
ATGGTAAGCCCTCCCGTATCGTAGTTATCTACACGACGGGGAGTCAGGCAACTATGGATGAACGAAATAG
ACAGATCGCTGAGATAGGTGCCTCACTGATTAAGCATTGGTAACTGTCAGACCAAGTTTACTCATATATA
CTTTAGATTGATTTAAAACTTCATTTTTAATTTAAAAGGATCTAGGTGAAGATCCTTTTTGATAATCTCA
TGACCAAAATCCCTTAACGTGAGTTTTCGTTCCACTGAGCGTCAGACCCCGTAGAAAAGATCAAAGGATC
TTCTTGAGATCCTTTTTTTCTGCGCGTAATCTGCTGCTTGCAAACAAAAAAACCACCGCTACCAGCGGTG
GTTTGTTTGCCGGATCAAGAGCTACCAACTCTTTTTCCGAAGGTAACTGGCTTCAGCAGAGCGCAGATAC
CAAATACTGTTCTTCTAGTGTAGCCGTAGTTAGGCCACCACTTCAAGAACTCTGTAGCACCGCCTACATA
CCTCGCTCTGCTAATCCTGTTACCAGTGGCTGCTGCCAGTGGCGATAAGTCGTGTCTTACCGGGTTGGAC
TCAAGACGATAGTTACCGGATAAGGCGCAGCGGTCGGGCTGAACGGGGGGTTCGTGCACACAGCCCAGCT
TGGAGCGAACGACCTACACCGAACTGAGATACCTACAGCGTGAGCTATGAGAAAGCGCCACGCTTCCCGA
AGGGAGAAAGGCGGACAGGTATCCGGTAAGCGGCAGGGTCGGAACAGGAGAGCGCACGAGGGAGCTTCCA
GGGGGAAACGCCTGGTATCTTTATAGTCCTGTCGGGTTTCGCCACCTCTGACTTGAGCGTCGATTTTTGT
GATGCTCGTCAGGGGGGCGGAGCCTATGGAAAAACGCCAGCAACGCGGCCTTTTTACGGTTCCTGGCCTT
TTGCTGGCCTTTTGCTCACATGTCCTGCAGGCAGCTGCGCGCTCGCTCGCTCACTGAGGCCGCCCGGGCG
TCGGGCGACCTTTGGTCGCCCGGCCTCAGTGAGCGAGCGAGCGCGCAGAGAGGGAGTGGCCAACTCCATC
ACTAGGGGTTCCTGCGGCCGCACGCGCCGGTACCGGGATAAAAGCAGTCTGGGCTTTCACATGACAGCAT
CTGGGGCTGCGGCAGAGGGTCGGGTCCGAAGCGCTGCCTTATCAGCGTCCCCAGCCCTGGGAGGTGACAG
CTGGCTGGCTTGTGTCAGCCCCTCGGGCACTCACGTATCTCCGTCCGACGGGTTTAAAATAGCAAAACTC
TGAGGCCACACAATAGCTTGGGCTTATATGGGCTCCTGTGGGGGAAGGGGGAGCACGGAGGGGGCCGGGG
CCGCTGCTGCCAAAATAGCAGCTCACAAGTGTTGCATTCCTCTCTGGGCGCCGGGCACATTCCTGCTGGC
TCTGCCCGCCCCGGGGTGGGCGCCGGGGGGACCTTAAAGCCTCTGCCCCCCAAGGAGCCCTTCCCAGACA
GCCGCCGGCACCCACCGCTCCGTGGGACGATCCCCGAAGCTCTAGAGCTTTATTGCGGTAGTTTATCACA
GTTAAATTGCTAACGCAGTCAGTGCTTCTGACACAACAGTCTCGAACTTAAGCTGCAGAAGTTGGTCGTG
AGGCACTGGGCAGGTAAGTATCAAGGTTACAAGACAGGTTTAAGGAGACCAATAGAAACTGGGCTTGTCG
AGACAGAGAAGACTCTTGCGTTTCTGATAGGCACCTATTGGTCTTACTGACATCCACTTTGCCTTTCTCT
CCACAGGTGTCCACTCCCAGTTCAATTACAGCTCTTAAGGCTAGAGTACTTAATACGACTCACTATAGGC
TAGCATGGTGCCCAAGAAGAAGAGGAAAGTCTCCAACCTGCTGACTGTGCACCAAAACCTGCCTGCCCTC
CCTGTGGATGCCACCTCTGATGAAGTCAGGAAGAACCTGATGGACATGTTCAGGGACAGGCAGGCCTTCT
CTGAACACACCTGGAAGATGCTCCTGTCTGTGTGCAGATCCTGGGCTGCCTGGTGCAAGCTGAACAACAG
GAAATGGTTCCCTGCTGAACCTGAGGATGTGAGGGACTACCTCCTGTACCTGCAAGCCAGAGGCCTGGCT
GTGAAGACCATCCAACAGCACCTGGGCCAGCTCAACATGCTGCACAGGAGATCTGGCCTGCCTCGCCCTT
CTGACTCCAATGCTGTGTCCCTGGTGATGAGGAGAATCAGAAAGGAGAATGTGGATGCTGGGGAGAGAGC
CAAGCAGGCCCTGGCCTTTGAACGCACTGACTTTGACCAAGTCAGATCCCTGATGGAGAACTCTGACAGA
TGCCAGGACATCAGGAACCTGGCCTTCCTGGGCATTGCCTACAACACCCTGCTGCGCATTGCCGAAATTG
CCAGAATCAGAGTGAAGGACATCTCCCGCACCGATGGTGGGAGAATGCTGATCCACATTGGCAGGACCAA
GACCCTGGTGTCCACAGCTGGTGTGGAGAAGGCCCTGTCCCTGGGGGTTACCAAGCTGGTGGAGAGATGG
ATCTCTGTGTCTGGTGTGGCTGATGACCCCAACAACTACCTGTTCTGCCGGGTCAGAAAGAATGGTGTGG
CTGCCCCTTCTGCCACCTCCCAACTGTCCACCCGGGCCCTGGAAGGGATCTTTGAGGCCACCCACCGCCT
GATCTATGGTGCCAAGGATGACTCTGGGCAGAGATACCTGGCCTGGTCTGGCCACTCTGCCAGAGTGGGT
GCTGCCAGGGACATGGCCAGGGCTGGTGTGTCCATCCCTGAAATCATGCAGGCTGGTGGCTGGACCAATG
TGAACATTGTGATGAACTACATCAGAAACCTGGACTCTGAGACTGGGGCCATGGTGAGGCTGCTCGAGGA
TGGGGACTGAAAGCTTCGGTCAAACACCATTGTCACACTCCATACTATCAAACACCATTGTCACACTCCA
GATCAACAAACACCATTGTCACACTCCACGCCGAAGCTTATCGATACCGAGCGCTGCTCGAGAGATCTAC
GGGTGGCATCCCTGTGACCCCTCCCCAGTGCCTCTCCTGGCCCTGGAAGTTGCCACTCCAGTGCCCACCA
GCCTTGTCCTAATAAAATTAAGTTGCATCATTTTGTCTGACTAGGTGTCCTTCTATAATATTATGGGGTG
GAGGGGGGTGGTATGGAGCAAGGGGCAAGTTGGGAAGACAACCTGTAGGGCCTGCGGGGTCTATTGGGAA
CCAAGCTGGAGTGCAGTGGCACAATCTTGGCTCACTGCAATCTCCGCCTCCTGGGTTCAAGCGATTCTCC
TGCCTCAGCCTCCCGAGTTGTTGGGATTCCAGGCATGCATGACCAGGCTCAGCTAATTTTTGTTTTTTTG
GTAGAGACGGGGTTTCACCATATTGGCCAGGCTGGTCTCCAACTCCTAATCTCAGGTGATCTACCCACCT
TGGCCTCCCAAATTGCTGGGATTACAGGCGTGAACCACTGCTCCCTTCCCTGTCCTTCTGATTTTGTAGG
TAACCACGTGCGGACCGAGCGGCCGCAGGAACCCCTAGTGATGGAGTTGGCCACTCCCTCTCTGCGCGCT
CGCTCGCTCACTGAGGCCGGGCGACCAAAGGTCGCCCGACGCCCGGGCTTTGCCCGGGCGGCCTCAGTGA
GCGAGCGAGCGCGCAGCTGCCTGCAGGGGCGCCTGATGCGGTATTTTCTCCTTACGCATCTGTGCGGTAT
TTCACACCGCATA
[95 nt withheld, positions 5141-5235]
T
[46 nt withheld, positions 5237-5282]
C
[48 nt withheld, positions 5284-5331]
